>Addgene plasmid #185160 | pST_CAHS2_RAMVA (pBS0291) | addgene full sequence | sequence record 366654 | Addgene NGS Result
CCACCTGACGTCGACGGATCGGGAGATCTCCCGATCCCCTATGGTGCACTCTCAGTACAATCTGCTCTGA
TGCCGCATAGTTAAGCCAGTATCTGCTCCCTGCTTGTGTGTTGGAGGTCGCTGAGTAGTGCGCGAGCAAA
ATTTAAGCTACAACAAGGCAAGGCTTGACCGACAATTGCATGAAGAATCTGCTTAGGGTTAGGCGTTTTG
CGCTGCTTCGCGATGTACGGGCCAGATATACGCGTTGACATTGATTATTGACTAGTTATTAATAGTAATC
AATTACGGGGTCATTAGTTCATAGCCCATATATGGAGTTCCGCGTTACATAACTTACGGTAAATGGCCCG
CCTGGCTGACCGCCCAACGACCCCCGCCCATTGACGTCAATAATGACGTATGTTCCCATAGTAACGCCAA
TAGGGACTTTCCATTGACGTCAATGGGTGGAGTATTTACGGTAAACTGCCCACTTGGCAGTACATCAAGT
GTATCATATGCCAAGTACGCCCCCTATTGACGTCAATGACGGTAAATGGCCCGCCTGGCATTATGCCCAG
TACATGACCTTATGGGACTTTCCTACTTGGCAGTACATCTACGTATTAGTCATCGCTATTACCATGGTGA
TGCGGTTTTGGCAGTACATCAATGGGCGTGGATAGCGGTTTGACTCACGGGGATTTCCAAGTCTCCACCC
CATTGACGTCAATGGGAGTTTGTTTTGGCACCAAAATCAACGGGACTTTCCAAAATGTCGTAACAACTCC
GCCCCATTGACGCAAATGGGCGGTAGGCGTGTACGGTGGGAGGTCTATATAAGCAGAGCTCTCTGGCTAA
CTAGAGAACCCACTGCTTACTGGCTTATCGAAATTAATACGACTCACTATAGGGAGACCCAAGCTGGCTA
GCCACCATGTCTCGCGACCAGGGGAGCACCGAGTACGATGCTAACCAGAGACAGGAGCAGCACCAGGAGC
AGCACAATACCTCTTACACCCACACCGACGTGCGGACCAACATTCCAAACATTCCCGCCCCATTCATTTC
TACCGGCGTGTCTGGACTGGGGCAGCAGCTGCTCGTCGAGGGATTCACCGCAAGCGCCGCCAGAATCTCT
GGCCAGAGCAGCGAGACCCATGTGCAGATGACCCCTGAGATGGAGGCCGAGGCCAGAAAGGACAGAGAGA
GATACGAACGGGAGCTGCAGGCTATTAATGAGAGACACCAGAGAGATATCGAGGGGAAGACAGAAGCTTA
TAGAAAGCAGGCTGAGCAGGAGGCCGAGAGGCTGAGAAAGGAACTGGAAAAGCAGCATCAGAGAGACATT
GAGTTTAGAAAATCTCTGGTGCAGGGAACCATCGAGAATCAGAAGAGACAGGTGGAGCTGGAGGCCCAGC
TGGCCAAAAGAGAGCTGGACAGAGAGGCCAGGCTGGCCACCCAGGCCCTGGACCAGAGTAAGATGGCCAC
CGACGTGCAGGTGAACTTCGACTCTGCCGTGGGCCATACCGTGTCTGGCGCCACCACCGTGAGCCAGAGC
GAGAAGGTGACCCAGTCTAAGCACTGAGGATCTGGGGACTACAAGGACGACGACGACAAGTGAACCCGCT
GATCAGCCTCGACTGTGCCTTCTAGTTGCCAGCCATCTGTTGTTTGCCCCTCCCCCGTGCCTTCCTTGAC
CCTGGAAGGTGCCACTCCCACTGTCCTTTCCTAATAAAATGAGGAAATTGCATCGCATTGTCTGAGTAGG
TGTCATTCTATTCTGGGGGGTGGGGTGGGGCAGGACAGCAAGGGGGAGGATTGGGAAGACAATAGCAGGC
ATGCTGGGGATGCGGTGGGCTCTATGGCTTCTGAGGCGGAAAGAACCAGCTGGGGCTCTAGGGGGTATCC
CC
[124 nt withheld, positions 1893-2016]
C
[91 nt withheld, positions 2018-2108]
A
[49 nt withheld, positions 2110-2158]
CCTTTGACGTTGGAGTCCACGTTCTTT
[37 nt withheld, positions 2186-2222]
ACCCTATCTCGGTCTATTCTTTTGATTTATAAGGGATTTTGCCGATTTCGGCCTATTGGTTAAAAAATGA
GCTGATTTAACAAAAATTTAACGCGAATTAATTCTGTGGAATGTGTGTCAGTTAGGGTGTGGAAAGTCCC
CAGGCTCCCCAGCAGGCAGAAGTATGCAAAGCATGCATCTCAATTAGTCAGCAACCAGGTGTGGAAAGTC
CCCAGGCTCCCCAGCAGGCAGAAGTATGCAAAGCATGCATCTCAATTAGTCAGCAACCATAGTCCCGCCC
CTAACTCCGCCCATCCCGCCCCTAACTCCGCCCAGTTCCGCCCATTCTCCGCCCCATGGCTGACTAATTT
TTTTTATTTATGCAGAGGCCGAGGCCGCCTCTGCCTCTGAGCTATTCCAGAAGTAGTGAGGAGGCTTTTT
TGGAGGCCTAGGCTTTTGCAAAAAGCTCCCGGGAGCTTGTATATCCATTTTCGGATCTGATCAGCACGTG
TTGACAATTAATCATCGGCATAGTATATCGGCATAGTATAATACGACAAGGTGAGGAACTAAACCATGGC
CAAGTTGACCAGTGCCGTTCCGGTGCTCACCGCGCGCGACGTCGCCGGAGCGGTCGAGTTCTGGACCGAC
CGGCTCGGGTTCTCCCGGGACTTCGTGGAGGACGACTTCGCCGGTGTGGTCCGGGACGACGTGACCCTGT
TCATCAGCGCGGTCCAGGACCAGGTGGTGCCGGACAACACCCTGGCCTGGGTGTGGGTGCGCGGCCTGGA
CGAGCTGTACGCCGAGTGGTCGGAGGTCGTGTCCACGAACTTCCGGGACGCCTCCGGGCCGGCCATGACC
GAGATCGGCGAGCAGCCGTGGGGGCGGGAGTTCGCCCTGCGCGACCCGGCCGGCAACTGCGTGCACTTCG
TGGCCGAGGAGCAGGACTGACACGTGCTACGAGATTTCGATTCCACCGCCGCCTTCTATGAAAGGTTGGG
CTTCGGAATCGTTTTCCGGGACGCCGGCTGGATGATCCTCCAGCGCGGGGATCTCATGCTGGAGTTCTTC
GCCCACCCCAACTTGTTTATTGCAGCTTATAATGGTTACAAATAAAGCAATAGCATCACAAATTTCACAA
ATAAAGCATTTTTTTCACTGCATTCTAGTTGTGGTTTGTCCAAACTCATCAATGTATCTTATCATGTCTG
TATACCGTCGACCTCTAGCTAGAGCTTGGCGTAATCATGGTCATAGCTGTTTCCTGTGTGAAATTGTTAT
CCGCTCACAATTCCACACAACATACGAGCCGGAAGCATAAAGTGTAAAGCCTGGGGTGCCTAATGAGTGA
GCTAACTTACATTAATTGCGTTGCGCTCACTGCCCGCTTTCCAGTCGGGAAACCTGTCGTGCCAGCTGCA
TTAATGAATCGGCCAACGCGCGGGGAGAGGCGGTTTGCGTATTGGGCGCTCTTCCGCTTCCTCGCTCACT
GACTCGCTGCGCTCGGTCGTTCGGCTGCGGCGAGCGGTATCAGCTCACTCAAAGGCGGTAATACGGTTAT
CCACAGAATCAGGGGATAACGCAGGAAAGAACATGTGAGCAAAAGGCCAGCAAAAGGCCAGGAACCGTAA
AAAGGCCGCGTTGCTGGCGTTTTTCCATAGGCTCCGCCCCCCTGACGAGCATCACAAAAATCGACGCTCA
AGTCAGAGGTGGCGAAACCCGACAGGACTATAAAGATACCAGGCGTTTCCCCCTGGAAGCTCCCTCGTGC
GCTCTCCTGTTCCGACCCTGCCGCTTACCGGATACCTGTCCGCCTTTCTCCCTTCGGGAAGCGTGGCGCT
TTCTCATAGCTCACGCTGTAGGTATCTCAGTTCGGTGTAGGTCGTTCGCTCCAAGCTGGGCTGTGTGCAC
GAACCCCCCGTTCAGCCCGACCGCTGCGCCTTATCCGGTAACTATCGTCTTGAGTCCAACCCGGTAAGAC
ACGACTTATCGCCACTGGCAGCAGCCACTGGTAACAGGATTAGCAGAGCGAGGTATGTAGGCGGTGCTAC
AGAGTTCTTGAAGTGGTGGCCTAACTACGGCTACACTAGAAGAACAGTATTTGGTATCTGCGCTCTGCTG
AAGCCAGTTACCTTCGGAAAAAGAGTTGGTAGCTCTTGATCCGGCAAACAAACCACCGCTGGTAGCGGTG
GTTTTTTTGTTTGCAAGCAGCAGATTACGCGCAGAAAAAAAGGATCTCAAGAAGATCCTTTGATCTTTTC
TACGGGGTCTGACGCTCAGTGGAACGAAAACTCACGTTAAGGGATTTTGGTCATGAGATTATCAAAAAGG
ATCTTCACCTAGATCCTTTTAAATTAAAAATGAAGTTTTAAATCAATCTAAAGTATATATGAGTAAACTT
GGTCTGACAGTTACCAATGCTTAATCAGTGAGGCACCTATCTCAGCGATCTGTCTATTTCGTTCATCCAT
AGTTGCCTGACTCCCCGTCGTGTAGATAACTACGATACGGGAGGGCTTACCATCTGGCCCCAGTGCTGCA
ATGATACCGCGAGACCCACGCTCACCGGCTCCAGATTTATCAGCAATAAACCAGCCAGCCGGAAGGGCCG
AGCGCAGAAGTGGTCCTGCAACTTTATCCGCCTCCATCCAGTCTATTAATTGTTGCCGGGAAGCTAGAGT
AAGTAGTTCGCCAGTTAATAGTTTGCGCAACGTTGTTGCCATTGCTACAGGCATCGTGGTGTCACGCTCG
TCGTTTGGTATGGCTTCATTCAGCTCCGGTTCCCAACGATCAAGGCGAGTTACATGATCCCCCATGTTGT
GCAAAAAAGCGGTTAGCTCCTTCGGTCCTCCGATCGTTGTCAGAAGTAAGTTGGCCGCAGTGTTATCACT
CATGGTTATGGCAGCACTGCATAATTCTCTTACTGTCATGCCATCCGTAAGATGCTTTTCTGTGACTGGT
GAGTACTCAACCAAGTCATTCTGAGAATAGTGTATGCGGCGACCGAGTTGCTCTTGCCCGGCGTCAATAC
GGGATAATACCGCGCCACATAGCAGAACTTTAAAAGTGCTCATCATTGGAAAACGTTCTTCGGGGCGAAA
ACTCTCAAGGATCTTACCGCTGTTGAGATCCAGTTCGATGTAACCCACTCGTGCACCCAACTGATCTTCA
GCATCTTTTACTTTCACCAGCGTTTCTGGGTGAGCAAAAACAGGAAGGCAAAATGCCGCAAAAAAGGGAA
TAAGGGCGACACGGAAATGTTGAATACTCATACTCTTCCTTTTTCAATATTATTGAAGCATTTATCAGGG
TTATTGTCTCATGAGCGGATACATATTTGAATGTATTTAGAAAAATAAACAAATAGGGGTTCCGCGCACA
TTTCCCCGAAAAGTG
Features (pLannotate 1.2.2; 22 found; start..end, strand, type, name):
     40..92      -  misc_feature   bom (fragment): basis of mobility region from pBR322
    247..626     +  enhancer       CMV enhancer: human cytomegalovirus immediate early enhancer
    627..830     +  promoter       CMV promoter: human cytomegalovirus (CMV) immediate early promoter
    826..859     +  LTR            5' LTR (truncated) (fragment): truncated 5' long terminal repeat (LTR) from HIV-1
    875..893     +  promoter       T7 promoter: promoter for bacteriophage T7 RNA polymerase
    917..1564    +  CDS            CAHS2: CAHS2_RAMVA - Experimental evidence at protein level: Swiss-Prot protein existence level 1. Cytoplasmic heat soluble protein acting as a molecular shield in water-deficient condition (PubMed:22937162). Tardigrade-specific intrinsically disordered proteins (TDPs) are essential for desiccation tolerance by forming non-crystalline amorphous solids upon desiccation, and this vitrified state mirrors their protective capabilities (By similarity). From Ramazzottius varieornatus (Water bear) (Tardigrade).
   1580..1600    +  CDS            FLAG (fragment): FLAG® epitope tag, followed by an enterokinase cleavage site
   1623..1847    +  polyA_signal   bGH poly(A) signal: bovine growth hormone polyadenylation signal
   1851..1872    +  promoter       SV40 promoter (fragment): SV40 enhancer and early promoter
   1893..2321    +  rep_origin     f1 ori (sequence partly withheld): f1 bacteriophage origin of replication; arrow indicates direction of (+) strand synthesis
   2335..2664    +  promoter       SV40 promoter: SV40 enhancer and early promoter
   2712..2759    +  promoter       EM7 promoter: synthetic bacterial promoter&nbsp
   2778..3152    +  CDS            BleoR: antibiotic-binding protein; Sh ble from Streptoalloteichus hindustanus; confers resistance to bleomycin, phleomycin, and Zeocin™
   3162..3287    +  CDS            ble (fragment): BLE_KLEPN - Experimental evidence at protein level: Swiss-Prot protein existence level 1. Binding protein with a strong affinity to the bleomycin family of antibiotics. Binds to CL990; an antimitotic-antibiotic compound. From Klebsiella pneumoniae.
   3282..3403    +  polyA_signal   SV40 poly(A) signal: SV40 polyadenylation signal
   3476..3492    -  protein_bind   lac operator: The lac repressor binds to the lac operator to inhibit transcription in E. coli. This inhibition can be relieved by adding lactose or isopropyl-β-D-thiogalactopyranoside (IPTG). lac repressor encoded by lacI
   3500..3530    -  promoter       lac promoter: promoter for the E. coli lac operon
   3545..3566    -  protein_bind   CAP binding site: CAP binding activates transcription in the presence of cAMP. E. coli catabolite activator protein
   3579..3671    -  CDS            lacI (fragment): lac repressor; lacI; The lac repressor binds to the lac operator to inhibit transcription in E. coli. This inhibition can be relieved by adding lactose or isopropyl-β-D-thiogalactopyranoside (IPTG).
   3854..4442    -  rep_origin     ori: high-copy-number ColE1/pMB1/pBR322/pUC origin of replication
   4613..5473    -  CDS            AmpR: β-lactamase; bla; confers resistance to ampicillin, carbenicillin, and related antibiotics
   5474..5578    -  promoter       AmpR promoter: bla
