[The description below was written by a language model from this plasmid's Addgene catalogue record and pLannotate feature annotations shown in this document.]
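Description:
pST_CAHS2_RAMVA (pBS0291) is a mammalian expression plasmid of about 5.6 kb, built by Gibson cloning on a backbone recorded as YK 02, that expresses the tardigrade protein CAHS2 from Ramazzottius varieornatus. It is maintained in E. coli through a high-copy ColE1/pUC-type origin and selected with ampicillin via the β-lactamase gene and its native promoter. An f1 origin is also present, which in principle allows single-stranded DNA production. A second marker cassette places the Sh ble gene (resistance to Zeocin, bleomycin and phleomycin) under tandem SV40 early and bacterial EM7 promoters with an SV40 polyadenylation signal, so this marker can function in both mammalian cells and bacteria. The SV40 promoter region could also support stable line selection, although the record does not say it was used that way.

The payload is driven by the human CMV immediate-early enhancer and promoter, with a T7 promoter just upstream of the coding region. The CAHS2 open reading frame (insert listed as 687 bp) is followed by a sequence annotated as a partial FLAG epitope, suggesting a C-terminal tag for detection, and then by the bovine growth hormone polyadenylation signal. The short HIV-1 LTR, lacI and Klebsiella ble annotations are small fragments and probably represent backbone remnants or incidental matches rather than functional elements.

CAHS2 is a cytoplasmic abundant heat-soluble, intrinsically disordered protein linked to desiccation tolerance in tardigrades. The depositors used this construct to express it in human cells, where it was among the best-performing candidates at protecting against apoptosis in their assay. The parental-type pSecTag2 B vector served as the negative control.
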