Addgene plasmid #185160: pST_CAHS2_RAMVA (pBS0291)
Purpose: For the mammalian expression of the tardigrade protein CAHS2_RAMVA. This is one of the top performing targets in our apoptosis assay (it protected from apoptosis).
Depositing lab: Pamela Silver. Depositing organization: Harvard Medical School. Publication: Natural and Designed Proteins Inspired by Extremotolerant Organisms Can Form Condensates and Attenuate Apoptosis in Human Cells. Veling MT, Nguyen DT, Thadani NN, Oster ME, Rollins NJ, Brock KP, Bethel NP, Lim S, Baker D, Way JC, Marks DS, Chang RL, Silver PA. ACS Synth Biol. 2022 Mar 18;11(3):1292-1302. doi: 10.1021/acssynbio.1c00572. Epub 2022 Feb 18. PubMed 35176859.
Backbone
  Vector backbone: YK 02
  Vector type: Mammalian Expression
Growth in bacteria
  Bacterial resistance: Ampicillin, 100 μg/mL
  Growth temperature: 37°C
  Growth strain: DH5alpha
  Copy number: High Copy
Gene/Insert
  Gene/Insert name: CAHS2_RAMVA
  Species: R. varieornatus
  Insert size (bp): 687
  Cloning method: Gibson Cloning
Terms and licenses: Academic/Nonprofit Terms; Industry Terms: Not Available to Industry
Depositor comments: This is one of the top performing targets in our apoptosis assay (it protected from apoptosis). See supplemental table 2 in our paper to see its performance in our assay. The negative control for this assay is pSecTag2 B which can be obtained from Thermo here https://www.thermofisher.com/order/catalog/product/V90020
How to cite: pST_CAHS2_RAMVA (pBS0291) was a gift from Pamela Silver (Addgene plasmid # 185160 ; http://n2t.net/addgene:185160 ; RRID:Addgene_185160)
